Addgene plasmid #195914: L1_ARF19_2
Purpose: Level 1 PhiC31 cassette with LR dvp promoter: pARF19-PhiC31-NLS-tUBQ1
Depositing lab: Jennifer Nemhauser. Depositing organization: University of Washington. Publication: An integrase toolbox to record gene-expression during plant development. Guiziou S, Maranas CJ, Chu JC, Nemhauser JL. Nat Commun. 2023 Apr 3;14(1):1844. doi: 10.1038/s41467-023-37607-5. PubMed 37012288.
Backbone
  Vector backbone: pGII-L1-Rep
  Backbone size w/o insert (bp): 4708
  Vector type: Plant Expression
  Selectable markers: Hygromycin
Growth in bacteria
  Bacterial resistance: Kanamycin, 50 μg/mL
  Growth temperature: 37°C
  Growth strain: DH5alpha
  Copy number: High Copy
Gene/Insert
  Gene/Insert name: pARF19-PhiC31-NLS-tUBQ1
  Species: Synthetic
  Insert size (bp): 4352
  Cloning method: Restriction Enzyme; 5′ cloning site Unknown (unknown if destroyed)
Terms and licenses: Academic/Nonprofit Terms; Industry Terms: Not Available to Industry
Depositor comments: IS4 Transposon present in plasmid backbone. This is a known insertion and is not of any functional concern.
How to cite: L1_ARF19_2 was a gift from Jennifer Nemhauser (Addgene plasmid # 195914 ; http://n2t.net/addgene:195914 ; RRID:Addgene_195914)
