[The description below was written by a language model from this plasmid's Addgene catalogue record and pLannotate feature annotations shown in this document.]
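Description:
L1_ARF19_2 is a plant expression binary vector built on the pGII-L1-Rep backbone, a pGreenII-style Level 1 plasmid intended for T-DNA delivery into plants. It is maintained in E. coli through a high-copy ColE1/pUC-type origin and selected with kanamycin via an aph(3')-Ia gene. It also carries the pSa origin, which in pGreen-type vectors supports replication in Agrobacterium when the replicase is supplied in trans. Nopaline-type right and (truncated) left border repeats delimit the transferred region. Within it, a hygromycin phosphotransferase gene driven by the CaMV 35S promoter and terminated by the CaMV poly(A) signal provides selection of transformed plants. The depositor notes an IS4 transposon in the backbone, described as a known insertion of no functional concern. The RNA-OUT annotation in the otherwise unannotated stretch between the origin and KanR may be related, but the record does not establish this.

The payload, listed as a synthetic insert of about 4.4 kb, is pARF19-PhiC31-NLS-tUBQ1: the PhiC31 serine integrase fused to a nuclear localisation signal, expressed from the ARF19 promoter, which the record describes as a lateral root development promoter, and ended by a UBQ1 terminator. The automated feature table does not annotate these parts; the roughly 4 kb region following the lacZα remnant and T7 promoter is largely blank and presumably holds the cassette. The short CWINV2 and yokD fragment hits are likely incidental matches. Based on the associated publication's theme, the construct places integrase expression under a developmentally regulated promoter, so that promoter activity can trigger an irreversible recombination event at a separate integrase target and thereby record gene expression during plant development.
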