Features (pLannotate 1.2.2; 15 found; start..end, strand, type, name):
     44..68      +  misc_feature   RB T-DNA repeat: right border repeat from nopaline C58 T-DNA
    159..747     -  rep_origin     ori: high-copy-number ColE1/pMB1/pBR322/pUC origin of replication
   2106..2175    +  ncRNA          RNA-OUT: Accession: RF00240 - RNA-OUT
   2256..3071    -  CDS            KanR: aminoglycoside phosphotransferase; aph(3')-Ia; confers resistance to kanamycin in bacteria or G418 (Geneticin®) in eukaryotes
   3256..3357    +  CDS            TRA2_ECOLX (fragment): Protein predicted: Swiss-Prot protein existence level 4. Required for transposition of transposon Tn903. From Escherichia coli.
   3362..3797    +  rep_origin     pSa ori: origin of replication from bacterial plasmid pSa
   3924..3946    +  misc_feature   LB T-DNA repeat: left border repeat from nopaline C58 T-DNA (truncated)
   3954..4130    -  polyA_signal   CaMV poly(A) signal: cauliflower mosaic virus polyadenylation signal
   4180..4344    -  CDS            yokD (fragment): YOKD_BACSU - Experimental evidence at protein level: Swiss-Prot protein existence level 1. May contribute to antibiotic resistance. From Bacillus subtilis (strain 168).
   4365..5387    -  CDS            hph: KHYB_ECOLX - Experimental evidence at protein level: Swiss-Prot protein existence level 1. The aminoglycoside phosphotransferases achieve inactivation of their antibiotic substrates by phosphorylation. Only phosphorylates hygromycin and closely related compounds such as demethyl analogs and destomycin. From Escherichia coli.
   5407..5752    -  promoter       CaMV 35S promoter: strong constitutive promoter from cauliflower mosaic virus
   5409..5455    -  promoter       minimal CaMV 35S promoter: minimal 35S promoter from cauliflower mosaic virus
   5833..5990    -  CDS            lacZα (fragment): LacZα fragment of β-galactosidase; lacZ fragment
   5993..6011    +  promoter       T7 promoter: promoter for bacteriophage T7 RNA polymerase
  10265..56      -  CDS            CWINV2 (fragment) (across the origin): INV2_ARATH - Also known as BFRUCT2. Experimental evidence at transcript level: Swiss-Prot protein existence level 2. From Arabidopsis thaliana (Mouse-ear cress).
>Addgene plasmid #195914 | L1_ARF19_2 | addgene full sequence | sequence record 386972 | Addgene NGS Result
ACCACAGAATCAGGGGATAACGCAGGAAAGAACATGAAGGCCTTGACAGGATATATTGGCGGGTAAACTA
AGTCGCTGTATGTGTTTGTTTGAGATCTCATGTGAGCAAAAGGCCAGCAAAAGGCCAGGAACCGTAAAAA
GGCCGCGTTGCTGGCGTTTTTCCATAGGCTCCGCCCCCCTGACGAGCATCACAAAAATCGACGCTCAAGT
CAGAGGTGGCGAAACCCGACAGGACTATAAAGATACCAGGCGTTTCCCCCTGGAAGCTCCCTCGTGCGCT
CTCCTGTTCCGACCCTGCCGCTTACCGGATACCTGTCCGCCTTTCTCCCTTCGGGAAGCGTGGCGCTTTC
TCATAGCTCACGCTGTAGGTATCTCAGTTCGGTGTAGGTCGTTCGCTCCAAGCTGGGCTGTGTGCACGAA
CCCCCCGTTCAGCCCGACCGCTGCGCCTTATCCGGTAACTATCGTCTTGAGTCCAACCCGGTAAGACACG
ACTTATCGCCACTGGCAGCAGCCACTGGTAACAGGATTAGCAGAGCGAGGTATGTAGGCGGTGCTACAGA
GTTCTTGAAGTGGTGGCCTAACTACGGCTACACTAGAAGAACAGTATTTGGTATCTGCGCTCTGCTGAAG
CCAGTTACCTTCGGAAGAAGAGTTGGTAGCTCTTGATCCGGCAAACAAACCACCGCTGGTAGCGGTGGTT
TTTTTGTTTGCAAGCAGCAGATTACGCGCAGAAAAAAAGGATCTCAAGAAGATCCTTTGATCTTTTCTAC
GGGGTCTGACGCTCAGTGGAACGAAAACTCACGTTAAGGGATTTTGGTCATGAGATTATCAAAAAGGATC
TTCACCTAGATCCTTTTAAATTAAAAATGAAGTTTTAAATCAATCTAAAGTACTGAGAGATCCCCTCATA
ATTTCCCCAAAGCGTAACCATGTGTGAATAAATTTTGAGCTAGTAGGGTTGCAGCCACGAGTAAGTCTTC
CCTTGTTATTGTGTAGCCAGAATGCCGCAAAACTTCCATGCCTAAGCGAACTGTTGAGAGTACGTTTCGA
TTTCTGACTGTGTTAGCCTGGAAGTGCTTGTCCCAACCTTGTTTCTGAGCATGAACGCCCGCAAGCCAAC
ATGTTAGTTGAAGCATCAGGGCGATTAGCAGCATGATATCAAAACGCTCTGAGCTGCTCGTTCGGCTATG
GCGTAGGCCTAGTCCGTAGGCAGGACTTTTCAAGTCTCGGAAGGTTTCTTCAATCTGCATTCGCTTCGAA
TAGATATTAACAAGTTGTTTGGGTGTTCGAATTTCAACAGGTAAGTTAGTTGCTAGAACCCATGGCTCCT
TTGCCGACGCTGAGTAGATTTTAGGTGACGGGTGGTGACAATGAGTCCGTGTCGAGCGCTGATTTTTTCG
GCCTTTAGAGCGAGATTTATACAATAGAATTTGGCATGAGATTGGATTGCTTTTAGTCAGCCTCTTATAG
CCTAAAGTCTTTGAGTGACTAGATGACATATCATGTAAGTTGCTGATAGGTTTCCAGTTTTCCGCTCCTA
GGTCTGCATATTGTACTTTTCCTCTTACTCGACTTAACCAGTACCAACCCAGCTTCTCAACGGATTTATA
CCATGGCACTTTAAAGCCAGCATCACTGACAATGAGCGGTGTGGTGTTACTCGGTAGAATGCTCGCAAGG
TCGGCTAGAAATTGGTCATGAGCTTTCTTTGAACATTGCTCTGAAAGCGGGAACGCTTTCTCATAAAGAG
TAACAGAACGACCGTGTAGTGCGACTGAAGCTCGCAATACCATAAGTCGTTTTTGCTCACGAATATCAGA
CCAGTCAACAAGTACAATGGGCATCGTATTGCCCGAACAGATAAAGCTAGCATGCCAACGGTATACAGCG
AGTCGCTCTTTGTGGAGGTGACGATTACCTAACAATCGGTCGATTCGTTTGATGTTATGTTTTGTTCTCG
CTTTGGTTGGCAGGTTACGGCCAAGTTCGGTAAGAGTGAGAGTTTTACAGTCAAGTAATGCGTGGCAAGC
CAACGTTAAGCTGTTGAGTCGTTTTAAGTGTAATTCGGGGCAGAATTGGTAAAGAGAGTCGTGTAAAATA
TCGAGTTCGCACATCTTGTTGTCTGATTATTGATTTTTCGCGAAACCATTTGATCATATGACAAGATGTG
TATCCACCTTAACTTAATGATTTTTACCAAAATCATTAGGGGATTCATCAGTCTAAAGTATATATGTGTA
ACATTGGTCTAGTGATTAGAAAAACTCATCGAGCATCAAATGAAACTGCAATTTATTCATATCAGGATTA
TCAATACCATATTTTTGAAAAAGCCGTTTCTGTAATGAAGGAGAAAACTCACCGAGGCAGTTCCATAGGA
TGGCAAGATCCTGGTATCGGTCTGCGATTCCGACTCGTCCAACATCAATACAACCTATTAATTTCCCCTC
GTCAAAAATAAGGTTATCAAGTGAGAAATCACCATGAGTGACGACTGAATCCGGTGAGAATGGCAAAAGT
TTATGCATTTCTTTCCAGACTTGTTCAACAGGCCAGCCATTACGCTCGTCATCAAAATCACTCGCATCAA
CCAAACCGTTATTCATTCGTGATTGCGCCTGAGCGAGACGAAATACGCGATCGCTGTTAAAAGGACAATT
ACAAACAGGAATCGAATGCAACCGGCGCAGGAACACTGCCAGCGCATCAACAATATTTTCACCTGAATCA
GGATATTCTTCTAATACCTGGAATGCTGTTTTCCCTGGGATCGCAGTGGTGAGTAACCATGCATCATCAG
GAGTACGGATAAAATGCTTGATGGTCGGAAGAGGCATAAATTCCGTCAGCCAGTTTAGTCTGACCATCTC
ATCTGTAACATCATTGGCAACGCTACCTTTGCCATGTTTCAGAAACAACTCTGGCGCATCGGGCTTCCCA
TACAATCGGTAGATTGTCGCACCTGATTGCCCGACATTATCGCGAGCCCATTTATACCCATATAAATCAG
CATCCATGTTGGAATTTAATCGCGGCCTTGAGCAAGACGTTTCCCGTTGAATATGGCTCATAACACCCCT
TGTATTACTGTTTATGTAAGCAGACAGTTTTATTGTTCATGATGATATATTTTTATCTTGTGCAATGTAA
CATCAGAGATTTTGAGACACAACGTGGCTTTGTTGAATAAATCGAACTTTTGCTGAGTTGAAGGATCAGA
TCACGCATCTTCCCGACAACGCAGACCGTTCCGTGGCAAAGCAAAAGTTCAAAATCACCAACTGGTCCAC
CTACAACAAAGCTCTCATCAACCGTGGCTCCCTCACTTTCTGGCTGGATGATGGGGCGATTCAGGCGATC
CCCATCCAACAGCCCGCCGTCGAGCGGGCTTTTTTATCCCCGGAAGCCTGTGGATAGAGGGTAGTTATCC
ACGTGAAACCGCTAATGCCCCGCAAAGCCTTGATTCACGGGGCTTTCCGGCCCGCTCCAAAAACTATCCA
CGTGAAATCGCTAATCAGGGTACGTGAAATCGCTAATCGGAGTACGTGAAATCGCTAATAAGGTCACGTG
AAATCGCTAATCAAAAAGGCACGTGAGAACGCTAATAGCCCTTTCAGATCAACAGCTTGCAAACACCCCT
CGCTCCGGCAAGTAGTTACAGCAAGTAGTATGTTCAATTAGCTTTTCAATTATGAATATATATATCAATT
ATTGGTCGCCCTTGGCTTGTGGACAATGCGCTACGCGCACCGGCTCCGCCCGTGGACAACCGCAAGCGGT
TGCCCACCGTCGAGCGCCTTTGCCCACAACCCGGCGGCCGGCCGCAACAGATCGTTTTATAAATTTTTTT
TTTTGAAAAAGAAAAAGCCCGAAAGGCGGCAACCTCTCGGGCTTCTGGATTTCCGATCCCCGGAATTAGA
TCTTGGCAGGATATATTGTGGTGTAACGTTATCGATCTGGATTTTAGTACTGGATTTTGGTTTTAGGAAT
TAGAAATTTTATTGATAGAAGTATTTTACAAATACAAATACATACTAAGGGTTTCTTATATGCTCAACAC
ATGAGCGAAACCCTATAAGAACCCTAATTTCCCTTATCGGGAAACTACTCACACATTATTTATGGAGAAA
ATAGAGAGAGATAGATTTGTAGAGAGAGACTGGTGATTTCAGCGTACCGAATTAATTCCTGAATCACTGC
GACCGGCCCTCCCGCGACCCAGCCGAGCGAGCTTAGCGAACTGTGGACGAGAACTGTGCCACCAAGCGTA
AGGCCGTTCTCTCGCATTTGCCTTGCTAGGCTCGCGCGAGTTGCTGGCTGAGGCGTTCTCGAAATCAGCT
CTTGTTCGGTCGGCATCTACTCTATTCCTTTGCCCTCGGACGAGTGCTGGGGCGTCGGTTTCCACTATCG
GCGAGTACTTCTACACAGCCATCGGTCCAGACGGCCGCGCTTCTGCGGGCGATTTGTGTACGCCCGACAG
TCCCGGCTCCGGATCGGACGATTGCGTCGCATCGACCCTGCGCCCAAGCTGCATCATCGAAATTGCCGTC
AACCAAGCTCTGATAGAGTTGGTCAAGACCAATGCGGAGCATATACGCCCGGAGCCTTGGCGATCCTGCA
AGCTCCGGATGCCTCCGCTCGAAGTAGCGCGTCTGCTGCTCCATACAAGCCAACCACGGCCTCCAGAAGA
AGATGTTGGCGACCTCGTATTGGGAATCCCCGAACATCGCCTCGCTCCAGTCAATGACCGCTGTTATGCG
GCCATTGTCCGTCAGGACATTGTTGGAGCCGAAATCCGCGTGCACGAGGTGCCGGACTTCGGGGCAGTCC
TCGGCCCAAAGCATCAGCTCATCGAGAGCCTGCGCGACGGACGCACTGACGGTGTCGTCCATCACAGTTT
GCCAGTGATACACATGGGGATCAGCAATCGCGCATATGAAATCACGCCATGTAGTGTATTGACCGATTCC
TTGCGGTCCGAATGGGCCGAACCCGCTCGTCTGGCTAAGATCGGCCGCAGCGATAGCATCCATAGCCTCC
GCGACCGGCTGAAGAACAGCGGGCAGTTCGGTTTCAGGCAGGTCTTGCAACGTGACACCCTGTGCACGGC
GGGAGATGCAATAGGTCAGGCTCTCGCTGAACTCCCCAATGTCAAGCACTTCCGGAATCGGGAGCGCGGC
CGATGCAAAGTGCCGATAAACATAACGATCTTTGTAGAAACCATCGGCGCAGCTATTTACCCGCAGGACA
TATCCACGCCCTCCTACATCGAAGCTGAAAGCACGAGATTCTTCGCCCTCCGAGAGCTGCATCAGGTCGG
AGACGCTGTCGAACTTTTCGATCAGAAACTTCTCGACAGACGTCGCGGTGAGTTCAGGCTTTTTCATAGG
GGGGATCAGCTTGGGCTGTCCTCTCCAAATGAAATGAACTTCCTTATATAGAGGAAGGGTCTTGCGAAGG
ATAGTGGGATTGTGCGTCATCCCTTACGTCAGTGGAGATGTCACATCAATCCACTTGCTTTGAAGACGTG
GTTGGAACGTCTTCTTTTTCCACGATGCTCCTCGTGGGTGGGGGTCCATCTTTGGGACCACTGTCGGCAG
AGGCATCTTGAATGATAGCCTTTCCTTTATCGCAATGATGGCATTTGTAGGAGCCACCTTCCTTTTCTAC
TGTCCTTTCGATGAAGTGACAGATAGCTGGGCAATGGAATCCGAGGAGGTTTCCCGAAATTACCCTTTGT
TGAAAAGTCTCAATAGCCCTTTGGTCTTCTGAGACTGTATCTTTGACATTTTTGGAGTAGGGGTACGATA
ACATTAACGCTTACAATTTCCATTCGCCATTCAGGCTGCGCAACTGTTGGGAAGGGCGATCGGTGCGGGC
CTCTTCGCTATTACGCCAGCTGGCGAAAGGGGGATGTGCTGCAAGGCGATTAAGTTGGGTAACGCCAGGG
TTTTCCCAGTCACGACGTTGTAAAACGACGGCCAGTGAATTGTAATACGACTCACTATAGGGCTTGGAGC
CACGCGCAGCAAATATTGACCCAAAAAGGCATAAAAAACACTAAAGCATGCCAACTTTTTATTCTTGTTG
AGATTTACTTTGTCGTCCCATATCTTTTCAAATTTTGATCCTCTATAATATATGTTTAAACCTAACTTAT
CAAACTTTACATTCCTTTTTCTTTTGCTCACTAGGTAAGGCTCTTGAGATCGCTTCACCTCATCTCTTGT
TTAACATTTATAAACATGTAGCTGTCTGGTTAATCAATTTACATGTGGTAAATTATAAATTACTCTAGAA
AGAGATGTATATTAAACTGCTAAGTTCATGGCTAATCTTCGGTATTTCTTGTTTAACCGCGATAAGTTGA
ACATATATTAATGAGCTCTTATGGTTTTTGTTTAATGTCCATTTGGAGGTGTGATCATCTCATATGTTCT
CACCAAAAGATTACCACTTGAATTCTTTTACATGTGAAATGTTTTAATTTATTAACCCTCTTCTGTTTTG
ATCAAAACATAAACTATATATTTGAATCTTTTATATATAATTCATATTAATTAAATAACATCATGTTTTC
AATGAATGTATTGACATGATATCAATGAAGAATATTTACTTTGGAAAGAGTCAGAGTTGTTCTCGAAAGA
TATTTAAATGTTCCAAATTATTTCCGTTTGTCTAAACATAGAAAATCCCTAATTACATATAAATCAACAA
AAAGGTAATAATTAGGTCAAAACCTCCCCCACTAAATACATGTATACTGAGATTCAGAAATACAATACTA
TTATAGTATATGTTAATTGAAAGCAAAATTCATAAGAAAGATCGGCGTTGAAAGGAAAAAGGCTCTACAA
CTACATTTTATATGCATACGTAGAGAGCTGAAAGTAAGGAACAACTCTACTCCGGTCCAGATTAATTGTA
AAGAACTTTATACATTAATTAAAACAAAAACGAACACTTTATACTATTGATTAAAAAAAGAAGAAGATGA
ATAAAATAATTGCCTGAAAAATTAATAATTACACATGAAGGCTTAGCTTTAATTGGAGTATAATGATGTC
CGTAGCTCTGTAAACATGTGAAGTTCTCCTCCTTTTGCGGCTAGTGGGTGCTCCATTGCGTATCAAAAGG
AATATTATTCTAATCATAATTAAGTCATTAAATTACTAGTAGTGTTTTTTTTTTTCTCGCATTATACGGA
CATGTCTCAATTTGGACCAATCCATATAAATGAATAAACTTATTAGCTACTACTATATTATAACAGAAAA
TATGTATATAAAAGAAAAAAAGTGGGACATCTTTTCTGGTAACCAAGAGTTTACAACTTTGGATTAGAAA
ATATTTAAGTCCCCATTTGGCTTGCAATTTTCGGTCCGCCGAACCTAATCCTTAGGTTTTTCTCAATATA
TCCGGGTTTATGGTATAACCTCATTCATAAGAAAATCCGTATTACTAAAGTAAAAAATTAAAAATATGGT
TATAAAAACGAGGGAAAGTTAACAGATTTTAAAACCATGGACTGTTTTTCCAACAACAGTAAATTATAAT
CGGAAAAGATAAAAATAAAAAGAAATAAAAAAGGTGGGACCGACAAGAAGAAGACATCAAGTGGGGTGCC
ACGTCAGAAGGCATAAGAAAAGATTTCATCTTTCCGCATGTATCCGATCCCAATCGGCTTAAATCTCAAT
ATCGATTATTGTTTTTATTTTTTTGAAAAAACACTTGAGAATCTGCAGAAACACGAGAAAAAAAAGAAAA
GTTTCAAAGCTTTTTAAGAGCTTAAAAATTTGCTTTGAAGCTTCAAATATTCTTATGAACTAAAAAGAAG
AAAAAAGCTTTTGTTTCTTTTTCCTTAGCAGCAGAATGATTTTTGTTTCCAAAATTATTACTATTTAGTT
TCTCTCGTGCTCTTCTCTTGAGCAAATACAGATTCGTTAATTTTGCTGAAGAAGAAGAACTCTGTTTCTT
CCCTGCACCAAACCAATTTTTTCGTTCTTTCTATAAACCAATGGACACGTATGCCGGCGCTTATGATAGA
CAATCAAGAGAAAGAGAGAACTCTTCTGCCGCCTCTCCAGCTACACAGAGATCTGCCAACGAGGATAAAG
CTGCTGATTTACAAAGAGAGGTAGAGAGAGATGGGGGTAGGTTTAGATTTGTGGGTCATTTCTCTGAGGC
TCCTGGTACATCAGCCTTTGGTACTGCTGAACGGCCTGAATTTGAAAGAATATTAAATGAGTGTCGGGCC
GGTCGACTAAATATGATAATAGTTTATGATGTATCTAGGTTCAGTAGACTCAAAGTTATGGATGCAATTC
CGATCGTGAGCGAGCTACTTGCACTCGGTGTTACTATCGTAAGTACACAAGAAGGTGTATTCAGGCAGGG
TAATGTGATGGACCTTATACACCTTATTATGCGACTCGACGCTAGCCATAAAGAGTCATCACTGAAGAGT
GCTAAAATCTTGGACACCAAGAACCTGCAAAGGGAGCTTGGAGGCTATGTAGGAGGAAAAGCTCCGTATG
GTTTCGAACTCGTGAGTGAGACAAAAGAGATTACCAGAAATGGTAGGATGGTGAACGTGGTTATTAATAA
GCTAGCTCATAGCACAACCCCTCTCACAGGGCCTTTTGAGTTCGAACCTGACGTTATTAGATGGTGGTGG
AGAGAGATCAAAACTCACAAACATCTTCCATTTAAGCCAGGTAGCCAGGCTGCTATCCACCCTGGATCTA
TCACTGGGCTTTGTAAAAGGATGGATGCTGACGCAGTGCCAACTCGAGGGGAAACAATCGGTAAGAAGAC
TGCATCTTCCGCTTGGGATCCCGCTACAGTTATGAGAATCCTTCGGGATCCGCGTATTGCTGGATTCGCC
GCAGAAGTCATTTATAAGAAAAAACCTGATGGTACTCCTACTACAAAAATCGAAGGTTATAGGATCCAAA
GGGATCCTATTACTTTGCGTCCAGTTGAATTAGACTGTGGACCGATCATCGAACCTGCCGAGTGGTACGA
GTTGCAGGCCTGGCTTGATGGTAGAGGGCGTGGAAAGGGTTTATCTCGGGGACAGGCAATTTTGTCAGCA
ATGGATAAGCTTTATTGTGAGTGTGGGGCTGTTATGACATCAAAACGTGGAGAAGAGTCAATCAAGGATT
CTTACAGGTGCAGACGTCGTAAAGTGGTGGACCCTTCTGCTCCAGGACAGCATGAGGGTACATGCAACGT
TTCTATGGCTGCTCTTGATAAATTTGTGGCCGAACGTATTTTCAACAAGATTAGACACGCTGAAGGGGAT
GAGGAAACTTTAGCTCTTCTTTGGGAGGCTGCCCGGCGTTTTGGTAAGCTAACAGAGGCACCAGAAAAAA
GTGGCGAAAGAGCTAATTTGGTAGCCGAAAGAGCAGACGCCTTGAATGCATTGGAAGAACTTTACGAAGA
TAGGGCTGCCGGAGCATATGATGGACCAGTTGGTCGGAAGCATTTCAGGAAGCAACAAGCTGCACTAACT
TTGAGACAGCAAGGCGCAGAGGAGCGACTCGCAGAGCTTGAGGCCGCCGAGGCCCCAAAGCTTCCACTCG
ATCAATGGTTTCCTGAGGATGCCGACGCTGATCCTACAGGTCCAAAGAGCTGGTGGGGAAGAGCTAGCGT
AGACGATAAGAGAGTGTTTGTGGGTCTATTTGTTGACAAGATTGTAGTTACTAAGTCCACTACGGGTCGA
GGACAGGGCACTCCCATCGAAAAGAGAGCCAGTATTACCTGGGCAAAGCCTCCAACCGATGATGATGAAG
ACGATGCACAAGATGGTACCGAGGATGTGGCAGCACCAAAAAAAAAGAGGAAGGTGTAAGCTTAGAGACT
CTTATCAAGAATCCCATCTCTTGCTTGCTTTTTTTTGTTGTCTTCCCTTTGATAGGGTTTGTTTTTCTTG
TTTCAGTGACTTTCTATGTTAAAAGATAATGTCAGTAAAAGGATTTGGTTTTCTATTATTCTGAATCGAT
TACGGAAGATTCTTGCTTAATTCCAATCTATACAAGTATCGTGAAATAATGACCGTTTATGTGATTAGGA
GACGTGTTTCATTAATAAAATATAAGATCAATACATTGTTAGTAGTGATAAACTATGTACAAATTGTATT
GATTGTAAAAGAAACACAATAGGTTCCTTTTTTCTACAATATATTGTGACAGACTCTCTGTTTTAACGAA
TGAATTAAATTTGTCAACGAAAAAATTAAAGAATGATGTGATCACTTTGCACCTTGGTTCATCTTCAGAG
GCTTCTGCATGTTCCATGCATTGAGGCTCTCTACGGTCACAGGTTGTGAGCCGTTGTTAAAGACAAACAA
ATGCGCT
